Addgene plasmid #14937: Flag FoxO3
Depositing lab: Joan Massague. Depositing organization: Memorial Sloan-Kettering Cancer Center. Publication: Integration of Smad and forkhead pathways in the control of neuroepithelial and glioblastoma cell proliferation. Seoane J, Le HV, Shen L, Anderson SA, Massague J. Cell. 2004 Apr 16. 117(2):211-23. 10.1016/S0092-8674(04)00298-3 PubMed 15084259.
Backbone
  Vector backbone: Flag-pCMV5
  Backbone size w/o insert (bp): 4700
  Vector type: Mammalian Expression
Growth in bacteria
  Bacterial resistance: Ampicillin, 100 μg/mL
  Growth temperature: 37°C
  Growth strain: DH5alpha
  Copy number: High Copy
Gene/Insert
  Gene/Insert name: FoxO3
  Species: H. sapiens (human)
  Entrez Gene: FOXO3 (a.k.a. AF6q21, FKHRL1, FKHRL1P2, FOXO2, FOXO3A)
  Tag / fusion protein: Flag (N terminal on backbone)
  Cloning method: Restriction Enzyme; 5′ cloning site KpnI (not destroyed); 3′ cloning site XbaI (not destroyed)
  Sequencing primers: 5′ CMV Forward
Terms and licenses: Academic/Nonprofit Terms; Industry Terms: Not Available to Industry
How to cite: Flag FoxO3 was a gift from Joan Massague (Addgene plasmid # 14937 ; http://n2t.net/addgene:14937 ; RRID:Addgene_14937)
