[The description below was written by a language model from this plasmid's Addgene catalogue record and pLannotate feature annotations shown in this document.]
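Description:
Flag FoxO3 is a mammalian expression plasmid built on the Flag-pCMV5 backbone (about 4.7 kb without insert; the sequenced construct is roughly 6.65 kb) that carries the human FOXO3 coding sequence, also known as FKHRL1 or FOXO3A. It is propagated in E. coli as a high-copy plasmid through a ColE1/pUC-type origin and is selected with ampicillin via the β-lactamase gene and its native promoter. An f1 phage origin is also present, along with remnants of a bacterial cloning cassette (lacZα and lacI fragments, lac promoter and operator, CAP site and a T7 promoter) that play no evident role in mammalian expression.

The expression unit consists of the human cytomegalovirus immediate-early enhancer and promoter driving a backbone-encoded N-terminal FLAG epitope fused to FOXO3, which was inserted between KpnI and XbaI sites that remain intact. Transcripts are terminated and polyadenylated by the human growth hormone poly(A) signal. Downstream, SV40 enhancer/early promoter fragments and the SV40 origin of replication allow episomal amplification in cells expressing SV40 large T antigen, such as COS cells. No mammalian selection marker is annotated, so the plasmid is suited to transient transfection.

The construct provides strong constitutive expression of epitope-tagged FOXO3, a forkhead transcription factor, allowing detection or immunoprecipitation with anti-FLAG antibodies. The associated publication concerns integration of Smad and forkhead pathways in controlling neuroepithelial and glioblastoma cell proliferation, which is consistent with using the plasmid for protein interaction and transcriptional regulation studies. The record does not indicate any mutations in the insert.
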