Features (pLannotate 1.2.2; 18 found; start..end, strand, type, name):
    194..782     -  rep_origin     ori: high-copy-number ColE1/pMB1/pBR322/pUC origin of replication
    953..1813    -  CDS            AmpR: β-lactamase; bla; confers resistance to ampicillin, carbenicillin, and related antibiotics
   1814..1918    -  promoter       AmpR promoter: bla
   1945..2373    +  rep_origin     f1 ori (sequence partly withheld): f1 bacteriophage origin of replication; arrow indicates direction of (+) strand synthesis
   2404..2558    -  CDS            lacZα (fragment): LacZα fragment of β-galactosidase; lacZ fragment
   2718..3097    +  enhancer       CMV enhancer: human cytomegalovirus immediate early enhancer
   3099..3298    +  promoter       CMV promoter: human cytomegalovirus (CMV) immediate early promoter
   3339..3359    +  CDS            FLAG (fragment): FLAG® epitope tag, followed by an enterokinase cleavage site
   3378..5396    +  CDS            FOXO3: FOXO3_HUMAN - Also known as FKHRL1 From Homo sapiens (Human).
   5413..6035    +  polyA_signal   hGH poly(A) signal: human growth hormone polyadenylation signal
   6077..6148    +  promoter       SV40 promoter (fragment): SV40 enhancer and early promoter
   6149..6220    +  promoter       SV40 promoter (fragment): SV40 enhancer and early promoter
   6224..6358    +  rep_origin     SV40 ori: SV40 origin of replication
   6411..6429    -  promoter       T7 promoter: promoter for bacteriophage T7 RNA polymerase
   6467..6483    -  protein_bind   lac operator: The lac repressor binds to the lac operator to inhibit transcription in E. coli. This inhibition can be relieved by adding lactose or isopropyl-β-D-thiogalactopyranoside (IPTG). lac repressor encoded by lacI
   6491..6521    -  promoter       lac promoter: promoter for the E. coli lac operon
   6536..6557    -  protein_bind   CAP binding site: CAP binding activates transcription in the presence of cAMP. E. coli catabolite activator protein
   6570..11      -  CDS            lacI (fragment) (across the origin): lac repressor; lacI; The lac repressor binds to the lac operator to inhibit transcription in E. coli. This inhibition can be relieved by adding lactose or isopropyl-β-D-thiogalactopyranoside (IPTG).
>Addgene plasmid #14937 | Flag FoxO3 | addgene full sequence | sequence record 421917 | Addgene NGS Result
GTATTGGGCGCTCTTCCGCTTCCTCGCTCACTGACTCGCTGCGCTCGGTCGTTCGGCTGCGGCGAGCGGT
ATCAGCTCACTCAAAGGCGGTAATACGGTTATCCACAGAATCAGGGGATAACGCAGGAAAGAACATGTGA
GCAAAAGGCCAGCAAAAGGCCAGGAACCGTAAAAAGGCCGCGTTGCTGGCGTTTTTCCATAGGCTCCGCC
CCCCTGACGAGCATCACAAAAATCGACGCTCAAGTCAGAGGTGGCGAAACCCGACAGGACTATAAAGATA
CCAGGCGTTTCCCCCTGGAAGCTCCCTCGTGCGCTCTCCTGTTCCGACCCTGCCGCTTACCGGATACCTG
TCCGCCTTTCTCCCTTCGGGAAGCGTGGCGCTTTCTCATAGCTCACGCTGTAGGTATCTCAGTTCGGTGT
AGGTCGTTCGCTCCAAGCTGGGCTGTGTGCACGAACCCCCCGTTCAGCCCGACCGCTGCGCCTTATCCGG
TAACTATCGTCTTGAGTCCAACCCGGTAAGACACGACTTATCGCCACTGGCAGCAGCCACTGGTAACAGG
ATTAGCAGAGCGAGGTATGTAGGCGGTGCTACAGAGTTCTTGAAGTGGTGGCCTAACTACGGCTACACTA
GAAGAACAGTATTTGGTATCTGCGCTCTGCTGAAGCCAGTTACCTTCGGAAAAAGAGTTGGTAGCTCTTG
ATCCGGCAAACAAACCACCGCTGGTAGCGGTGGTTTTTTTGTTTGCAAGCAGCAGATTACGCGCAGAAAA
AAAGGATCTCAAGAAGATCCTTTGATCTTTTCTACGGGGTCTGACGCTCAGTGGAACGAAAACTCACGTT
AAGGGATTTTGGTCATGAGATTATCAAAAAGGATCTTCACCTAGATCCTTTTAAATTAAAAATGAAGTTT
TAAATCAATCTAAAGTATATATGAGTAAACTTGGTCTGACAGTTACCAATGCTTAATCAGTGAGGCACCT
ATCTCAGCGATCTGTCTATTTCGTTCATCCATAGTTGCCTGACTCCCCGTCGTGTAGATAACTACGATAC
GGGAGGGCTTACCATCTGGCCCCAGTGCTGCAATGATACCGCGAGACCCACGCTCACCGGCTCCAGATTT
ATCAGCAATAAACCAGCCAGCCGGAAGGGCCGAGCGCAGAAGTGGTCCTGCAACTTTATCCGCCTCCATC
CAGTCTATTAATTGTTGCCGGGAAGCTAGAGTAAGTAGTTCGCCAGTTAATAGTTTGCGCAACGTTGTTG
CCATTGCTACAGGCATCGTGGTGTCACGCTCGTCGTTTGGTATGGCTTCATTCAGCTCCGGTTCCCAACG
ATCAAGGCGAGTTACATGATCCCCCATGTTGTGCAAAAAAGCGGTTAGCTCCTTCGGTCCTCCGATCGTT
GTCAGAAGTAAGTTGGCCGCAGTGTTATCACTCATGGTTATGGCAGCACTGCATAATTCTCTTACTGTCA
TGCCATCCGTAAGATGCTTTTCTGTGACTGGTGAGTACTCAACCAAGTCATTCTGAGAATAGTGTATGCG
GCGACCGAGTTGCTCTTGCCCGGCGTCAATACGGGATAATACCGCGCCACATAGCAGAACTTTAAAAGTG
CTCATCATTGGAAAACGTTCTTCGGGGCGAAAACTCTCAAGGATCTTACCGCTGTTGAGATCCAGTTCGA
TGTAACCCACTCGTGCACCCAACTGATCTTCAGCATCTTTTACTTTCACCAGCGTTTCTGGGTGAGCAAA
AACAGGAAGGCAAAATGCCGCAAAAAAGGGAATAAGGGCGACACGGAAATGTTGAATACTCATACTCTTC
CTTTTTCAATATTATTGAAGCATTTATCAGGGTTATTGTCTCATGAGCGGATACATATTTGAATGTATTT
AGAAAAATAAACAAATAGGGGTTCCGCGCACATTTCCCCGAAAAGTGCCACCTG
[124 nt withheld, positions 1945-2068]
C
[91 nt withheld, positions 2070-2160]
A
[49 nt withheld, positions 2162-2210]
CCTTTGACGTTGGAGTCCACGTTCTTT
[37 nt withheld, positions 2238-2274]
ACCCTATCTCGGTCTATTCTTTTGATTTATAAGGGATTTTGCCGATTTCGGCCTATTGGTTAAAAAATGA
GCTGATTTAACAAAAATTTAACGCGAATTTTAACAAAATATTAACGCTTACAATTTCCATTCGCCATTCA
GGCTGCGCAACTGTTGGGAAGGGCGATCGGTGCGGGCCTCTTCGCTATTACGCCAGCTGGCGAAAGGGGG
ATGTGCTGCAAGGCGATTAAGTTGGGTAACGCCAGGGTTTTCCCAGTCACGACGTTGTAAAACGACGGCC
AGTGCCAAGCTGATCTATACATTGAATCAATATTGGCAATTAGCCATATTAGTCATTGGTTATATAGCAT
AAATCAATATTGGCTATTGGCCATTGCATACGTTGTATCTATATCATAATATGTACATTTATATTGGCTC
ATGTCCAATATGACCGCCATGTTGACATTGATTATTGACTAGTTATTAATAGTAATCAATTACGGGGTCA
TTAGTTCATAGCCCATATATGGAGTTCCGCGTTACATAACTTACGGTAAATGGCCCGCCTGGCTGACCGC
CCAACGACCCCCGCCCATTGACGTCAATAATGACGTATGTTCCCATAGTAACGCCAATAGGGACTTTCCA
TTGACGTCAATGGGTGGAGTATTTACGGTAAACTGCCCACTTGGCAGTACATCAAGTGTATCATATGCCA
AGTCCGCCCCCTATTGACGTCAATGACGGTAAATGGCCCGCCTGGCATTATGCCCAGTACATGACCTTAC
GGGACTTTCCTACTTGGCAGTACATCTACGTATTAGTCATCGCTATTACCATGGTGATGCGGTTTTGGCA
GTACACCAATGGGCGTGGATAGCGGTTTGACTCACGGGGATTTCCAAGTCTCCACCCCATTGACGTCAAT
GGGAGTTTGTTTTGGCACCAAAATCAACGGGACTTTCCAAAATGTCGTAATAACCCCGCCCCGTTGACGC
AAATGGGCGGTAGGCGTGTACGGTGGGAGGTCTATATAAGCAGAGCTCGTTTAGTGAACCGTCAGAATTG
CAGTGACCATGGACTACAAGGACGACGATGACAAGGAATTCAGATCTGGTACCATGGCAGAGGCACCGGC
TTCCCCGGCCCCGCTCTCTCCGCTCGAAGTGGAGCTGGACCCGGAGTTCGAGCCCCAGAGCCGTCCGCGA
TCCTGTACGTGGCCCCTGCAAAGGCCGGAGCTCCAAGCGAGCCCTGCCAAGCCCTCGGGGGAGACGGCCG
CTGACTCCATGATCCCCGAGGAGGAGGACGATGAAGACGACGAGGACGGCGGGGGACGGGCCGGCTCGGC
CATGGCGATCGGCGGCGGCGGCGGGAGCGGCACGCTGGGCTCCGGGCTGCTCCTTGAGGACTCGGCCCGG
GTGCTGGCACCCGGAGGGCAAGACCCCGGGTCTGGGCCAGCCACCGCGGCGGGCGGGCTGAGCGGGGGTA
CACAGGCGCTGCTGCAGCCTCAGCAACCGCTGCCACCGCCGCAGCCGGGGGCGGCTGGGGGCTCCGGGCA
GCCGAGGAAATGTTCGTCGCGGCGGAACGCCTGGGGAAACCTGTCCTACGCGGACCTGATCACCCGCGCC
ATCGAGAGCTCCCCGGACAAACGGCTCACTCTGTCCCAGATCTACGAGTGGATGGTGCGTTGCGTGCCCT
ACTTCAAGGATAAGGGCGACAGCAACAGCTCTGCCGGCTGGAAGAACTCCATCCGGCACAACCTGTCACT
GCATAGTCGATTCATGCGGGTCCAGAATGAGGGAACTGGCAAGAGCTCTTGGTGGATCATCAACCCTGAT
GGGGGGAAGAGCGGAAAAGCCCCCCGGCGGCGGGCTGTCTCCATGGACAATAGCAACAAGTATACCAAGA
GCCGTGGCCGCGCAGCCAAGAAGAAGGCAGCCCTGCAGACAGCCCCCGAATCAGCTGACGACAGTCCCTC
CCAGCTCTCCAAGTGGCCTGGCAGCCCCACGTCACGCAGCAGTGATGAGCTGGATGCGTGGACGGACTTC
CGTTCACGCACCAATTCTAACGCCAGCACAGTCAGTGGCCGCCTGTCGCCCATCATGGCAAGCACAGAGT
TGGATGAAGTCCAGGACGATGATGCGCCTCTCTCGCCCATGCTCTACAGCAGCTCAGCCAGCCTGTCACC
TTCAGTAAGCAAGCCGTGCACGGTGGAACTGCCACGGCTGACTGATATGGCAGGCACCATGAATCTGAAT
GATGGGCTGACTGAAAACCTCATGGACGACCTGCTGGATAACATCACGCTCCCGCCATCCCAGCCATCGC
CCACTGGGGGACTCATGCAGCGGAGCTCTAGCTTCCCGTATACCACCAAGGGCTCGGGCCTGGGCTCCCC
AACCAGCTCCTTTAACAGCACGGTGTTCGGACCTTCATCTCTGAACTCCCTACGCCAGTCTCCCATGCAG
ACCATCCAAGAGAACAAGCCAGCTACCTTCTCTTCCATGTCACACTATGGTAACCAGACACTCCAGGACC
TGCTCACTTCGGACTCACTTAGCCACAGCGATGTCATGATGACACAGTCGGACCCCTTGATGTCTCAGGC
CAGCACCGCTGTGTCTGCCCAGAATTCCCGCCGGAACGTGATGCTTCGCAATGATCCGATGATGTCCTTT
GCTGCCCAGCCTAACCAGGGAAGTTTGGTCAATCAGAACTTGCTCCACCACCAGCACCAAACCCAGGGCG
CTCTTGGTGGCAGCCGTGCCTTGTCGAATTCTGTCAGCAACATGGGCTTGAGTGAGTCCAGCAGCCTTGG
GTCAGCCAAACACCAGCAGCAGTCTCCTGTCAGCCAGTCTATGCAAACCCTCTCGGACTCTCTCTCAGGC
TCCTCCTTGTACTCAACTAGTGCAAACCTGCCCGTCATGGGCCATGAGAAGTTCCCCAGCGACTTGGACC
TGGACATGTTCAATGGGAGCTTGGAATGTGACATGGAGTCCATTATCCGTAGTGAACTCATGGATGCTGA
TGGGTTGGATTTTAACTTTGATTCCCTCATCTCCACACAGAATGTTGTTGGTTTGAACGTGGGGAACTTC
ACTGGTGCTAAGCAGGCCTCATCTCAGAGCTGGGTGCCAGGCTGATCTAGAGGATCCCGGGTGGCATCCC
TGTGACCCCTCCCCAGTGCCTCTCCTGGCCCTGGAAGTTGCCACTCCAGTGCCCACCAGCCTTGTCCTAA
TAAAATTAAGTTGCATCATTTTGTCTGACTAGGTGTCCTTCTATAATATTATGGGGTGGAGGGGGGTGGT
ATGGAGCAAGGGGCAAGTTGGGAAGACAACCTGTAGGGCCTGCGGGGTCTATTGGGAACCAAGCTGGAGT
GCAGTGGCACAATCTTGGCTCACTGCAATCTCCGCCTCCTGGGTTCAAGCGATTCTCCTGCCTCAGCCTC
CCGAGTTGTTGGGATTCCAGGCATGCATGACCAGGCTCAGCTAATTTTTGTTTTTTTGGTAGAGACGGGG
TTTCACCATATTGGCCAGGCTGGTCTCCAACTCCTAATCTCAGGTGATCTACCCACCTTGGCCTCCCAAA
TTGCTGGGATTACAGGCGTGAACCACTGCTCCCTTCCCTGTCCTTCTGATTTTAAAATAACTATACCAGC
AGGAGGACGTCCAGACACAGCATAGGCTACCTGGCCATGCCCAACCGGTGGGACATTTGAGTTGCTTGCT
TGGCACTGTCCTCTCATGCGTTGGGTCCACTCAGTAGATGCCTGTTGAATTGGGTACGCGGCCAGCTTGG
CTGTGGAATGTGTGTCAGTTAGGGTGTGGAAAGTCCCCAGGCTCCCCAGCAGGCAGAAGTATGCAAAGCA
TGCATCTCAATTAGTCAGCAACCAGGTGTGGAAAGTCCCCAGGCTCCCCAGCAGGCAGAAGTATGCAAAG
CATGCATCTCAATTAGTCAGCAACCATAGTCCCGCCCCTAACTCCGCCCAGTTCCGCCCATTCTCCGCCC
CATGGCTGACTAATTTTTTTTATTTATGCAGAGGCCGAGGCCGCCTCGGCCTCTGAGCTATTCCAGAAGT
AGTGAGGAGGCTTTTTTGGAGGCCTAGGCTTTTGCAAAAAGCTCCTCGAGGAACTGAAAAACCAGAAAGT
TAATTCCCTATAGTGAGTCGTATTAAATTCGTAATCATGTCATAGCTGTTTCCTGTGTGAAATTGTTATC
CGCTCACAATTCCACACAACATACGAGCCGGAAGCATAAAGTGTAAAGCCTGGGGTGCCTAATGAGTGAG
CTAACTCACATTAATTGCGTTGCGCTCACTGCCCGCTTTCCAGTCGGGAAACCTGTCGTGCCAGCTGCAT
TAATGAATCGGCCAACGCGCGGGGAGAGGCGGTTTGC
