>Addgene plasmid #14937 | Flag FoxO3 | addgene partial sequence | sequence record 21515 | CMV-F 5'-CGCAAATGGGCGGTAGGCGTG-3'
GCAGAGCTCGTTTAGTGGACCGTCAGAATTGCAGTGACCATGGACTACAAGGACGACGATGACAAGGAAT
TCAGATCTGGTACCATGGCAGAGGCACCGGCTTCCCCGGCCCCGCTCTCTCCGCTCGAAGTGGAGCTGGA
CCCGGAGTTCGAGCCCCAGAGCCGTCCGCGATCCTGTACGTGGCCCCTGCAAAGGCCGGAGCTCCAAGCG
AGCCCTGCCAAGCCCTCGGGGGAGACGGCCGCTGACTCCATGATCCCCGAGGAGGAGGACGATGAAGACG
ACGAGGACGGCGGGGGACGGGCCGGCTCGGCCATGGCGATCGGCGGCGGCGGCGGGAGCGGCACGCTGGG
CTCCGGGCTGCTCCTTGAGGACTCGGCCCGGGTGCTGGCACCCGGAGGGCAAGACCCCGGGTCTGGGCCT
GCCACCGCGGCGGGCGGGCTGAGCGGGGGTA
